>Addgene plasmid #153948 | pPB CAG SMARCA4-IRES-EGFP | depositor full sequence | sequence record 297687 | pPB CAG SMARCA4-IRES-EGFP sequence 12451 bps
GGAAATTGTAAACGTTAATATTTTGTTAAAATTCGCGTTAAATTTTTGTTAAATCAGCTCATTTTTTAAC
CAATAGGCCGAAATCGGCAAAATCCCTTATAAATCAAAAGAATAGACCGAGATAGGGT
[37 nt withheld, positions 129-165]
AAAGAACGTGGACTCCAACGTCAAAGG
[49 nt withheld, positions 193-241]
T
[91 nt withheld, positions 243-333]
G
[124 nt withheld, positions 335-458]
CGCGCCATTCGCCATTCAGGCTGCGCAACTGTTGGGAAGGGCGATCGGTGCGGGCCTCTTCGCTATTACG
CCAGCTGGCGAAAGGGGGATGTGCTGCAAGGCGATTAAGTTGGGTAACGCCAGGGTTTTCCCAGTCACGA
CGTTGTAAAACGACGGCCAGTGAATTGTAATACGACTCACTATAGGGCGAATTGGAGCTCGGTATTCACG
ACAGCAGGCTGAATAATAAAAAAATTAGAAACTATTATTTAACCCTAGAAAGATAATCATATTGTGACGT
ACGTTAAAGATAATCATGCGTAAAATTGACGCATGTGTTTTATCGGTCTGTATATCGAGGTTTATTTATT
AATTTGAATAGATATTAAGTTTTATTATATTTACACTTACATACTAATAATAAATTCAACAAACAATTTA
TTTATGTTTATTTATTTATTAAAAAAAAACAAAAACTCAAAATTTCTTCTATAAAGTAACAAAACTTTTA
AACATTCTCTCTTTTACAAAAATAAACTTATTTTGTACTTTAAAAACAGTCATGTTGTATTATAAAATAA
GTAATTAGCTTAACCTATACATAATAGAAACAAATTATACTTATTAGTCAGTCAGAAACAACTTTGGCAC
ATATCAATATTATGCTCTCGTTAATCGCATAACTTCGTATAATGTATGCTATACGAAGTTATAATTCAGA
TCTTTCGGCGCGCCGGGTCGACATTGATTATTGACTAGTTATTAATAGTAATCAATTACGGGGTCATTAG
TTCATAGCCCATATATGGAGTTCCGCGTTACATAACTTACGGTAAATGGCCCGCCTGGCTGACCGCCCAA
CGACCCCCGCCCATTGACGTCAATAATGACGTATGTTCCCATAGTAACGCCAATAGGGACTTTCCATTGA
CGTCAATGGGTGGAGTATTTACGGTAAACTGCCCACTTGGCAGTACATCAAGTGTATCATATGCCAAGTA
CGCCCCCTATTGACGTCAATGACGGTAAATGGCCCGCCTGGCATTATGCCCAGTACATGACCTTATGGGA
CTTTCCTACTTGGCAGTACATCTACGTATTAGTCATCGCTATTACCATGGTCGAGGTGAGCCCCACGTTC
TGCTTCACTCTCCCCATCTCCCCCCCCTCCCCACCCCCAATTTTGTATTTATTTATTTTTTAATTATTTT
GTGCAGCGATGGGGGCGGGGGGGGGGGGGGGGCGCGCGCCAGGCGGGGCGGGGCGGGGCGAGGGGCGGGG
CGGGGCGAGGCGGAGAGGTGCGGCGGCAGCCAATCAGAGCGGCGCGCTCCGAAAGTTTCCTTTTATGGCG
AGGCGGCGGCGGCGGCGGCCCTATAAAAAGCGAAGCGCGCGGCGGGCGGGAGTCGCTGCGTTGCCTTCGC
CCCGTGCCCCGCTCCGCGCCGCCTCGCGCCGCCCGCCCCGGCTCTGACTGACCGCGTTACTCCCACAGGT
GAGCGGGCGGGACGGCCCTTCTCCTCCGGGCTGTAATTAGCGCTTGGTTTAATGACGGCTCGTTTCTTTT
CTGTGGCTGCGTGAAAGCCTTAAAGGGCTCCGGGAGGGCCCTTTGTGCGGGGGGGAGCGGCTCGGGGGGT
GCGTGCGTGTGTGTGTGCGTGGGGAGCGCCGCGTGCGGCCCGCGCTGCCCGGCGGCTGTGAGCGCTGCGG
GCGCGGCGCGGGGCTTTGTGCGCTCCGCGTGTGCGCGAGGGGAGCGCGGCCGGGGGCGGTGCCCCGCGGT
GCGGGGGGGCTGCGAGGGGAACAAAGGCTGCGTGCGGGGTGTGTGCGTGGGGGGGTGAGCAGGGGGTGTG
GGCGCGGCGGTCGGGCTGTAACCCCCCCCTGCACCCCCCTCCCCGAGTTGCTGAGCACGGCCCGGCTTCG
GGTGCGGGGCTCCGTACGGGGCGTGGCGCGGGGCTCGCCGTGCCGGGCGGGGGGTGGCGGCAGGTGGGGG
TGCCGGGCGGGGCGGGGCCGCCTCGGGCCGGGGAGGGCTCGGGGGAGGGGCGCGGCGGCCCCCGGAGCGC
CGGCGGCTGTCGAGGCGCGGCGAGCCGCAGCCATTGCCTTTTATGGTAATCGTGCGAGAGGGCGCAGGGA
CTTCCTTTGTCCCAAATCTGTGCGGAGCCGAAATCTGGGAGGCGCCGCCGCACCCCCTCTAGCGGGCGCG
GGGCGAAGCGGTGCGGCGCCGGCAGGAAGGAAATGGGCGGGGAGGGCCTTCGTGCGTCGCCGCGCCGCCG
TCCCCTTCTCCCTCTCCAGCCTCGGGGCTGTCCGCGGGGGGACGGCTGCCTTCGGGGGGGACGGGGCAGG
GCGGGGTTCGGCTTCTGGCGTGTGACCGGCGGCTCTAGAGCCTCTGCTAACCATGTTCATGCCTTCTTCT
TTTTCCTACAGCTCCTGGGCAACGTGCTGGTTATTGTGCTGTCTCATCATTTTGGCAAAGAATTGCATGT
CCACTCCAGACCCACCCCTGGGCGGAACTCCTCGGCCAGGTCCTTCCCCGGGCCCTGGCCCTTCCCCTGG
AGCCATGCTGGGCCCTAGCCCGGGTCCCTCGCCGGGCTCCGCCCACAGCATGATGGGGCCCAGCCCAGGG
CCGCCCTCAGCAGGACACCCCATCCCCACCCAGGGGCCTGGAGGGTACCCTCAGGACAACATGCACCAGA
TGCACAAGCCCATGGAGTCCATGCATGAGAAGGGCATGTCGGACGACCCGCGCTACAACCAGATGAAAGG
AATGGGGATGCGGTCAGGGGGCCATGCTGGGATGGGGCCCCCGCCCAGCCCCATGGACCAGCACTCCCAA
GGTTACCCCTCGCCCCTGGGTGGCTCTGAGCATGCCTCTAGTCCAGTTCCAGCCAGTGGCCCGTCTTCGG
GGCCCCAGATGTCTTCCGGGCCAGGAGGTGCCCCGCTGGATGGTGCTGACCCCCAGGCCTTGGGGCAGCA
GAACCGGGGCCCAACCCCATTTAACCAGAACCAGCTGCACCAGCTCAGAGCTCAGATCATGGCCTACAAG
ATGCTGGCCAGGGGGCAGCCCCTCCCCGACCACCTGCAGATGGCGGTGCAGGGCAAGCGGCCGATGCCCG
GGATGCAGCAGCAGATGCCAACGCTACCTCCACCCTCGGTGTCCGCAACAGGACCCGGCCCTGGCCCTGG
CCCTGGCCCCGGCCCGGGTCCCGGCCCGGCACCTCCAAATTACAGCAGGCCTCATGGTATGGGAGGGCCC
AACATGCCTCCCCCAGGACCCTCGGGCGTGCCCCCCGGGATGCCAGGCCAGCCTCCTGGAGGGCCTCCCA
AGCCCTGGCCTGAAGGACCCATGGCGAATGCTGCTGCCCCCACGAGCACCCCTCAGAAGCTGATTCCCCC
GCAGCCAACGGGCCGCCCTTCCCCCGCGCCCCCTGCCGTCCCACCCGCCGCCTCGCCCGTGATGCCACCG
CAGACCCAGTCCCCCGGGCAGCCGGCCCAGCCCGCGCCCATGGTGCCACTGCACCAGAAGCAGAGCCGCA
TCACCCCCATCCAGAAGCCGCGGGGCCTCGACCCTGTGGAGATCCTGCAGGAGCGCGAGTACAGGCTGCA
GGCTCGCATCGCACACCGAATTCAGGAACTTGAAAACCTTCCCGGGTCCCTGGCCGGGGATTTGCGAACC
AAAGCGACCATTGAGCTCAAGGCCCTCAGGCTGCTGAACTTCCAGAGGCAGCTGCGCCAGGAGGTGGTGG
TGTGCATGCGGAGGGACACAGCGCTGGAGACAGCCCTCAATGCTAAGGCCTACAAGCGCAGCAAGCGCCA
GTCCCTGCGCGAGGCCCGCATCACTGAGAAGCTGGAGAAGCAGCAGAAGATCGAGCAGGAGCGCAAGCGC
CGGCAGAAGCACCAGGAATACCTCAATAGCATTCTCCAGCATGCCAAGGATTTCAAGGAATATCACAGAT
CCGTCACAGGCAAAATCCAGAAGCTGACCAAGGCAGTGGCCACGTACCATGCCAACACGGAGCGGGAGCA
GAAGAAAGAGAACGAGCGGATCGAGAAGGAGCGCATGCGGAGGCTCATGGCTGAAGATGAGGAGGGGTAC
CGCAAGCTCATCGACCAGAAGAAGGACAAGCGCCTGGCCTACCTCTTGCAGCAGACAGACGAGTACGTGG
CTAACCTCACGGAGCTGGTGCGGCAGCACAAGGCTGCCCAGGTCGCCAAGGAGAAAAAGAAGAAAAAGAA
AAAGAAGAAGGCAGAAAATGCAGAAGGACAGACGCCTGCCATTGGGCCGGATGGCGAGCCTCTGGACGAG
ACCAGCCAGATGAGCGACCTCCCGGTGAAGGTGATCCACGTGGAGAGTGGGAAGATCCTCACAGGCACAG
ATGCCCCCAAAGCCGGGCAGCTGGAGGCCTGGCTCGAGATGAACCCGGGGTATGAAGTAGCTCCGAGGTC
TGATAGTGAAGAAAGTGGCTCAGAAGAAGAGGAAGAGGAGGAGGAGGAAGAGCAGCCGCAGGCAGCACAG
CCTCCCACCCTGCCCGTGGAGGAGAAGAAGAAGATTCCAGATCCAGACAGCGATGACGTCTCTGAGGTGG
ACGCGCGGCACATCATTGAGAATGCCAAGCAAGATGTCGATGATGAATATGGCGTGTCCCAGGCCCTTGC
ACGTGGCCTGCAGTCCTACTATGCCGTGGCCCATGCTGTCACTGAGAGAGTGGACAAGCAGTCAGCGCTT
ATGGTCAATGGTGTCCTCAAACAGTACCAGATCAAAGGTTTGGAGTGGCTGGTGTCCCTGTACAACAACA
ACCTGAACGGCATCCTGGCCGACGAGATGGGCCTGGGGAAGACCATCCAGACCATCGCGCTCATCACGTA
CCTCATGGAGCACAAACGCATCAATGGGCCCTTCCTCATCATCGTGCCTCTCTCAACGCTGTCCAACTGG
GCGTACGAGTTTGACAAGTGGGCCCCCTCCGTGGTGAAGGTGTCTTACAAGGGATCCCCAGCAGCAAGAC
GGGCCTTTGTCCCCCAGCTCCGGAGTGGGAAGTTCAACGTCTTGCTGACGACGTACGAGTACATCATCAA
AGACAAGCACATCCTCGCCAAGATCCGTTGGAAGTACATGATTGTGGACGAAGGTCACCGCATGAAGAAC
CACCACTGCAAGCTGACGCAGGTGCTCAACACGCACTATGTGGCACCCCGCCGCCTGCTGCTGACGGGCA
CACCGCTGCAGAACAAGCTTCCCGAGCTCTGGGCGCTGCTCAACTTCCTGCTGCCCACCATCTTCAAGAG
CTGCAGCACCTTCGAGCAGTGGTTTAACGCACCCTTTGCCATGACCGGGGAAAAGGTGGACCTGAATGAG
GAGGAAACCATTCTCATCATCCGGCGTCTCCACAAAGTGCTGCGGCCCTTCTTGCTCCGACGACTCAAGA
AGGAAGTCGAGGCCCAGTTGCCCGAAAAGGTGGAGTACGTCATCAAGTGCGACATGTCTGCGCTGCAGCG
AGTGCTCTACCGCCACATGCAGGCCAAGGGCGTGCTGCTGACTGATGGCTCCGAGAAGGACAAGAAGGGC
AAAGGCGGCACCAAGACCCTGATGAACACCATCATGCAGCTGCGGAAGATCTGCAACCACCCCTACATGT
TCCAGCACATCGAGGAGTCCTTTTCCGAGCACTTGGGGTTCACTGGCGGCATTGTCCAAGGGCTGGACCT
GTACCGAGCCTCGGGTAAATTTGAGCTTCTTGATAGAATTCTTCCCAAACTCCGAGCAACCAACCACAAA
GTGCTGCTGTTCTGCCAAATGACCTCCCTCATGACCATCATGGAAGATTACTTTGCGTATCGCGGCTTTA
AATACCTCAGGCTTGATGGAACCACGAAGGCGGAGGACCGGGGCATGCTGCTGAAAACCTTCAACGAGCC
CGGCTCTGAGTACTTCATCTTCCTGCTCAGCACCCGGGCTGGGGGGCTCGGCCTGAACCTCCAGTCGGCA
GACACTGTGATCATTTTTGACAGCGACTGGAATCCTCACCAGGACCTGCAAGCGCAGGACCGAGCCCACC
GCATCGGGCAGCAGAACGAGGTGCGTGTGCTCCGCCTCTGCACCGTCAACAGCGTGGAGGAGAAGATCCT
AGCTGCAGCCAAGTACAAGCTCAACGTGGACCAGAAGGTGATCCAGGCCGGCATGTTCGACCAGAAGTCC
TCCAGCCATGAGCGGCGCGCCTTCCTGCAGGCCATCCTGGAGCACGAGGAGCAGGATGAGGAGGAAGACA
AGGTGCCCGACGACGAGACCGTCAACCAGATGATCGCCCGGCACGAGGAGGAGTTTGATCTGTTCATGCG
CATGGACCTGGACCGCAGGCGCGAGGAGGCCCGCAACCCCAAGCGGAAGCCGCGCCTCATGGAGGAGGAC
GAGCTCCCCTCGTGGATCATCAAGGACGACGCGGAGGTGGAGCGGCTGACCTGTGAGGAGGAGGAGGAGA
AGATGTTCGGCCGTGGCTCCCGCCACCGCAAGGAGGTGGACTACAGCGACTCACTGACGGAGAAGCAGTG
GCTCAAGGCCATCGAGGAGGGCACGCTGGAGGAGATCGAAGAGGAGGTCCGGCAGAAGAAATCATCACGG
AAGCGCAAGCGAGACAGCGACGCCGGCTCCTCCACCCCGACCACCAGCACCCGCAGCCGCGACAAGGACG
ACGAGAGCAAGAAGCAGAAGAAGCGCGGGCGGCCGCCTGCCGAGAAACTCTCCCCTAACCCACCCAACCT
CACCAAGAAGATGAAGAAGATTGTGGATGCCGTGATCAAGTACAAGGACAGCAGCAGTGGACGTCAGCTC
AGCGAGGTCTTCATCCAGCTGCCCTCGCGAAAGGAGCTGCCCGAGTACTACGAGCTCATCCGCAAGCCCG
TGGACTTCAAGAAGATAAAGGAGCGCATTCGCAACCACAAGTACCGCAGCCTCAACGACCTAGAGAAGGA
CGTCATGCTCCTGTGCCAGAACGCACAGACCTTCAACCTGGAGGGCTCCCTGATCTATGAAGACTCCATC
GTCTTGCAGTCGGTCTTCACCAGCGTGCGGCAGAAAATCGAGAAGGAGGATGACAGTGAAGGCGAGGAGA
GTGAGGAGGAGGAAGAGGGCGAGGAGGAAGGCTCCGAATCCGAATCTCGGTCCGTCAAAGTGAAGATCAA
GCTTGGCCGGAAGGAGAAGGCACAGGACCAGCTGAAGGGCGGCCGGCGGCGGCCGAGCCGAGGGTCCCGA
GCCAAGCCGGTCGTGAGTGACGATGACAGTGAGGAGGAACAAGAGGAGGACCGCTCAGGAAGTGGCAGCG
AAGAAGACGACTACAAGGACGACGATGACAAATGAAATTCTGCAGTCGACGGTACCGCGGGCCCGGGATC
CGCCCCTCTCCCTCCCCCCCCCCTAACGTTACTGGCCGAAGCCGCTTGGAATAAGGCCGGTGTGCGTTTG
TCTATATGTTATTTTCCACCATATTGCCGTCTTTTGGCAATGTGAGGGCCCGGAAACCTGGCCCTGTCTT
CTTGACGAGCATTCCTAGGGGTCTTTCCCCTCTCGCCAAAGGAATGCAAGGTCTGTTGAATGTCGTGAAG
GAAGCAGTTCCTCTGGAAGCTTCTTGAAGACAAACAACGTCTGTAGCGACCCTTTGCAGGCAGCGGAACC
CCCCACCTGGCGACAGGTGCCTCTGCGGCCAAAAGCCACGTGTATAAGATACACCTGCAAAGGCGGCACA
ACCCCAGTGCCACGTTGTGAGTTGGATAGTTGTGGAAAGAGTCAAATGGCTCTCCTCAAGCGTATTCAAC
AAGGGGCTGAAGGATGCCCAGAAGGTACCCCATTGTATGGGATCTGATCTGGGGCCTCGGTACACATGCT
TTACATGTGTTTAGTCGAGGTTAAAAAAACGTCTAGGCCCCCCGAACCACGGGGACGTGGTTTTCCTTTG
AAAAACACGATGATAATATGGCCACAACCATGGTGAGCAAGGGCGAGGAGCTGTTCACCGGGGTGGTGCC
CATCCTGGTCGAGCTGGACGGCGACGTAAACGGCCACAAGTTCAGCGTGTCCGGCGAGGGCGAGGGCGAT
GCCACCTACGGCAAGCTGACCCTGAAGTTCATCTGCACCACCGGCAAGCTGCCCGTGCCCTGGCCCACCC
TCGTGACCACCCTGACCTACGGCGTGCAGTGCTTCAGCCGCTACCCCGACCACATGAAGCAGCACGACTT
CTTCAAGTCCGCCATGCCCGAAGGCTACGTCCAGGAGCGCACCATCTTCTTCAAGGACGACGGCAACTAC
AAGACCCGCGCCGAGGTGAAGTTCGAGGGCGACACCCTGGTGAACCGCATCGAGCTGAAGGGCATCGACT
TCAAGGAGGACGGCAACATCCTGGGGCACAAGCTGGAGTACAACTACAACAGCCACAACGTCTATATCAT
GGCCGACAAGCAGAAGAACGGCATCAAGGTGAACTTCAAGATCCGCCACAACATCGAGGACGGCAGCGTG
CAGCTCGCCGACCACTACCAGCAGAACACCCCCATCGGCGACGGCCCCGTGCTGCTGCCCGACAACCACT
ACCTGAGCACCCAGTCCGCCCTGAGCAAAGACCCCAACGAGAAGCGCGATCACATGGTCCTGCTGGAGTT
CGTGACCGCCGCCGGGATCACTCTCGGCATGGACGAGCTGTACAAGTAAAGCGGCCGCAATTCACTCCTC
AGGTGCAGGCTGCCTATCAGAAGGTGGTGGCTGGTGTGGCCAATGCCCTGGCTCACAAATACCACTGAGA
TCTTTTTCCCTCTGCCAAAAATTATGGGGACATCATGAAGCCCCTTGAGCATCTGACTTCTGGCTAATAA
AGGAAATTTATTTTCATTGCAATAGTGTGTTGGAATTTTTTGTGTCTATCACTCGGAAGGACATATGGGA
GGGCAAATCATTTAAAACATCAGAATGAGTATTTGGTTTAGAGTTTGGCAACATATGCCCATATGCTGGC
TGCCATGAACAAAGGTTGGCTATAAAGAGGTCATCAGTATATGAAACAGCCCCCTGCTGTCCATTCCTTA
TTCCATAGAAAAGCCTTGACTTGAGGTTAGATTTTTTTTATATTTTGTTTTGTGTTATTTTTTTCTTTAA
CATCCCTAAAATTTTCCTTACATGTTTTACTAGCCAGATTTTTCCTCCTCTCCTGACTACTCCCAGTCAT
AGCTGTCCCTCTTCTCTTATGGAGATCCCTCGACCTGCACCGTCGAGATAACTTCGTATAATGTATGCTA
TACGAAGTTATGCTAGCCAACAAGCTCGTCATCGCTTTGCAGAAGAGCAGAGAGGATATGCTCATCGTCT
AAAGAACTACCCATTTTATTATATATTAGTCACGATATCTATAACAAGAAAATATATATATAATAAGTTA
TCACGTAAGTAGAACATGAAATAACAATATAATTATCGTATGAGTTAAATCTTAAAAGTCACGTAAAAGA
TAATCATGCGTCATTTTGACTCACGCGGTCGTTATAGTTCAAAATCAGTGACACTTACCGCATTGACAAG
CACGCCTCACGGGAGCTCCAAGCGGCGACTGAGATGTCCTAAATGCACAGCGACGGATTCGCGCTATTTA
GAAAGAGAGAGCAATATTTCAAGAATGCATGCGTCAATTTTACGCAGACTATCTTTCTAGGGTTAAAAAA
GATTTGCGCTTTACTCGACCTAAACTTTAAACACGTCATAGAATCTTCGTTTGACAAAAACCACATTGTG
GCCAAGCTGTGTGACGCGACGCGCGCTAAAGAATGGCAAACCAAGTCGCGCGAGGTACCCAGCTTTTGTT
CCCTTTAGTGAGGGTTAATTCCGAGCTTGGCGTAATCATGGTCATAGCTGTTTCCTGTGTGAAATTGTTA
TCCGCTCACAATTCCACACAACATACGAGCCGGAAGCATAAAGTGTAAAGCCTGGGGTGCCTAATGAGTG
AGCTAACTCACATTAATTGCGTTGCGCTCACTGCCCGCTTTCCAGTCGGGAAACCTGTCGTGCCAGCTGC
ATTAATGAATCGGCCAACGCGCGGGGAGAGGCGGTTTGCGTATTGGGCGCTCTTCCGCTTCCTCGCTCAC
TGACTCGCTGCGCTCGGTCGTTCGGCTGCGGCGAGCGGTATCAGCTCACTCAAAGGCGGTAATACGGTTA
TCCACAGAATCAGGGGATAACGCAGGAAAGAACATGTGAGCAAAAGGCCAGCAAAAGGCCAGGAACCGTA
AAAAGGCCGCGTTGCTGGCGTTTTTCCATAGGCTCCGCCCCCCTGACGAGCATCACAAAAATCGACGCTC
AAGTCAGAGGTGGCGAAACCCGACAGGACTATAAAGATACCAGGCGTTTCCCCCTGGAAGCTCCCTCGTG
CGCTCTCCTGTTCCGACCCTGCCGCTTACCGGATACCTGTCCGCCTTTCTCCCTTCGGGAAGCGTGGCGC
TTTCTCATAGCTCACGCTGTAGGTATCTCAGTTCGGTGTAGGTCGTTCGCTCCAAGCTGGGCTGTGTGCA
CGAACCCCCCGTTCAGCCCGACCGCTGCGCCTTATCCGGTAACTATCGTCTTGAGTCCAACCCGGTAAGA
CACGACTTATCGCCACTGGCAGCAGCCACTGGTAACAGGATTAGCAGAGCGAGGTATGTAGGCGGTGCTA
CAGAGTTCTTGAAGTGGTGGCCTAACTACGGCTACACTAGAAGGACAGTATTTGGTATCTGCGCTCTGCT
GAAGCCAGTTACCTTCGGAAAAAGAGTTGGTAGCTCTTGATCCGGCAAACAAACCACCGCTGGTAGCGGT
GGTTTTTTTGTTTGCAAGCAGCAGATTACGCGCAGAAAAAAAGGATCTCAAGAAGATCCTTTGATCTTTT
CTACGGGGTCTGACGCTCAGTGGAACGAAAACTCACGTTAAGGGATTTTGGTCATGAGATTATCAAAAAG
GATCTTCACCTAGATCCTTTTAAATTAAAAATGAAGTTTTAAATCAATCTAAAGTATATATGAGTAAACT
TGGTCTGACAGTTACCAATGCTTAATCAGTGAGGCACCTATCTCAGCGATCTGTCTATTTCGTTCATCCA
TAGTTGCCTGACTCCCCGTCGTGTAGATAACTACGATACGGGAGGGCTTACCATCTGGCCCCAGTGCTGC
AATGATACCGCGAGACCCACGCTCACCGGCTCCAGATTTATCAGCAATAAACCAGCCAGCCGGAAGGGCC
GAGCGCAGAAGTGGTCCTGCAACTTTATCCGCCTCCATCCAGTCTATTAATTGTTGCCGGGAAGCTAGAG
TAAGTAGTTCGCCAGTTAATAGTTTGCGCAACGTTGTTGCCATTGCTACAGGCATCGTGGTGTCACGCTC
GTCGTTTGGTATGGCTTCATTCAGCTCCGGTTCCCAACGATCAAGGCGAGTTACATGATCCCCCATGTTG
TGCAAAAAAGCGGTTAGCTCCTTCGGTCCTCCGATCGTTGTCAGAAGTAAGTTGGCCGCAGTGTTATCAC
TCATGGTTATGGCAGCACTGCATAATTCTCTTACTGTCATGCCATCCGTAAGATGCTTTTCTGTGACTGG
TGAGTACTCAACCAAGTCATTCTGAGAATAGTGTATGCGGCGACCGAGTTGCTCTTGCCCGGCGTCAATA
CGGGATAATACCGCGCCACATAGCAGAACTTTAAAAGTGCTCATCATTGGAAAACGTTCTTCGGGGCGAA
AACTCTCAAGGATCTTACCGCTGTTGAGATCCAGTTCGATGTAACCCACTCGTGCACCCAACTGATCTTC
AGCATCTTTTACTTTCACCAGCGTTTCTGGGTGAGCAAAAACAGGAAGGCAAAATGCCGCAAAAAAGGGA
ATAAGGGCGACACGGAAATGTTGAATACTCATACTCTTCCTTTTTCAATATTATTGAAGCATTTATCAGG
GTTATTGTCTCATGAGCGGATACATATTTGAATGTATTTAGAAAAATAAACAAATAGGGGTTCCGCGCAC
ATTTCCCCGAAAAGTGCCACCTG
Features (pLannotate 1.2.2; 24 found; start..end, strand, type, name):
      3..458     -  rep_origin     f1 ori (sequence partly withheld): f1 bacteriophage origin of replication; arrow indicates direction of (+) strand synthesis
    466..623     -  CDS            lacZα (fragment): LacZα fragment of β-galactosidase; lacZ fragment
    626..644     +  promoter       T7 promoter: promoter for bacteriophage T7 RNA polymerase
   1117..1150    -  protein_bind   loxP: Cre-mediated recombination occurs in the 8-bp core sequence (GCATACAT). Cre recombinase
   1178..1557    +  enhancer       CMV enhancer: human cytomegalovirus immediate early enhancer
   1559..1836    +  promoter       chicken β-actin promoter: No description available
   1837..2849    +  intron         chimeric intron: chimera between introns from chicken β-actin and rabbit β-globin
   2905..7689    +  CDS            Smarca4: SMCA4_MOUSE - Also known as Baf190a, Brg1, Snf2b, Snf2l4. Experimental evidence at protein level: Swiss-Prot protein existence level 1. Involved in transcriptional activation and repression of select genes by chromatin remodeling (alteration of DNA-nucleosome topology). Component of SWI/SNF chromatin remodeling complexes that carry out key enzymatic activities, changing chromatin structure by altering DNA-histone contacts within a nucleosome in an ATP-dependent manner. Component of the CREST-BRG1 complex, a multiprotein complex that regulates promoter activation by orchestrating the calcium- d
   7750..7769    +  CDS            FLAG (fragment): FLAG® epitope tag, followed by an enterokinase cleavage site
   7774..7809    +  misc_feature   MCS (fragment): multiple cloning site
   7811..8397    +  misc_feature   IRES2: internal ribosome entry site (IRES) of the encephalomyocarditis virus (EMCV)
   8398..9117    +  CDS            EGFP: the original enhanced GFP (Yang et al., 1996) mammalian codon-optimized
   9126..9203    +  CDS            HBB (fragment): HBB_PONPY - Experimental evidence at transcript level: Swiss-Prot protein existence level 2. Involved in oxygen transport from the lung to the various peripheral tissues. From Pongo pygmaeus (Bornean orangutan).
   9274..9325    +  polyA_signal   β-globin poly(A) signal (fragment): rabbit β-globin polyadenylation signal (Gil and Proudfoot, 1987)
   9676..9709    -  protein_bind   loxP: Cre-mediated recombination occurs in the 8-bp core sequence (GCATACAT). Cre recombinase
  10111..10242   +  CDS            FP (fragment): FP25_NPVAC - Experimental evidence at protein level: Swiss-Prot protein existence level 1. From Autographa californica nuclear polyhedrosis virus (AcMNPV).
  10260..10278   -  promoter       T3 promoter: promoter for bacteriophage T3 RNA polymerase
  10321..10343   -  protein_bind   lac operator (fragment): The lac repressor binds to the lac operator to inhibit transcription in E. coli. This inhibition can be relieved by adding lactose or isopropyl-β-D-thiogalactopyranoside (IPTG). lac repressor encoded by lacI
  10347..10377   -  promoter       lac promoter: promoter for the E. coli lac operon
  10392..10413   -  protein_bind   CAP binding site: CAP binding activates transcription in the presence of cAMP. E. coli catabolite activator protein
  10426..10518   -  CDS            lacI (fragment): lac repressor; lacI; The lac repressor binds to the lac operator to inhibit transcription in E. coli. This inhibition can be relieved by adding lactose or isopropyl-β-D-thiogalactopyranoside (IPTG).
  10701..11289   -  rep_origin     ori: high-copy-number ColE1/pMB1/pBR322/pUC origin of replication
  11460..12320   -  CDS            AmpR: β-lactamase; bla; confers resistance to ampicillin, carbenicillin, and related antibiotics
  12321..12425   -  promoter       AmpR promoter: bla
