>Addgene plasmid #153948 | pPB CAG SMARCA4-IRES-EGFP | addgene full sequence | sequence record 309607 | Addgene NGS Result
AAATTGTAAGCGTTAATATTTTGTTAAAATTCGCGTTAAATTTTTGTTAAATCAGCTCATTTTTTAACCA
ATAGGCCGAAATCGGCAAAATCCCTTATAAATCAAAAGAATAGACCGAGATAGGGT
[37 nt withheld, positions 127-163]
AAAGAACGTGGACTCCAACGTCAAAGG
[49 nt withheld, positions 191-239]
T
[91 nt withheld, positions 241-331]
G
[124 nt withheld, positions 333-456]
CCCATTCGCCATTCAGGCTGCGCAACTGTTGGGAAGGGCGATCGGTGCGGGCCTCTTCGCTATTACGCCA
GCTGGCGAAAGGGGGATGTGCTGCAAGGCGATTAAGTTGGGTAACGCCAGGGTTTTCCCAGTCACGACGT
TGTAAAACGACGGCCAGTGAATTGTAATACGACTCACTATAGGGCGAATTGGAGCTCGGTATTCACGACA
GCAGGCTGAATAATAAAAAAATTAGAAACTATTATTTAACCCTAGAAAGATAATCATATTGTGACGTACG
TTAAAGATAATCATGCGTAAAATTGACGCATGTGTTTTATCGGTCTGTATATCGAGGTTTATTTATTAAT
TTGAATAGATATTAAGTTTTATTATATTTACACTTACATACTAATAATAAATTCAACAAACAATTTATTT
ATGTTTATTTATTTATTAAAAAAAAACAAAAACTCAAAATTTCTTCTATAAAGTAACAAAACTTTTAAAC
ATTCTCTCTTTTACAAAAATAAACTTATTTTGTACTTTAAAAACAGTCATGTTGTATTATAAAATAAGTA
ATTAGCTTAACCTATACATAATAGAAACAAATTATACTTATTAGTCAGTCAGAAACAACTTTGGCACATA
TCAATATTATGCTCTCGTTAATCGCATAACTTCGTATAATGTATGCTATACGAAGTTATAATTCAGATCT
TTCGGCGCGCCGGGTCGACATTGATTATTGACTAGTTATTAATAGTAATCAATTACGGGGTCATTAGTTC
ATAGCCCATATATGGAGTTCCGCGTTACATAACTTACGGTAAATGGCCCGCCTGGCTGACCGCCCAACGA
CCCCCGCCCATTGACGTCAATAATGACGTATGTTCCCATAGTAACGCCAATAGGGACTTTCCATTGACGT
CAATGGGTGGAGTATTTACGGTAAACTGCCCACTTGGCAGTACATCAAGTGTATCATATGCCAAGTACGC
CCCCTATTGACGTCAATGACGGTAAATGGCCCGCCTGGCATTATGCCCAGTACATGACCTTATGGGACTT
TCCTACTTGGCAGTACATCTACGTATTAGTCATCGCTATTACCATGGTCGAGGTGAGCCCCACGTTCTGC
TTCACTCTCCCCATCTCCCCCCCCTCCCCACCCCCAATTTTGTATTTATTTATTTTTTAATTATTTTGTG
CAGCGATGGGGGCGGGGGGGGGGGGGGGGCGCGCGCCAGGCGGGGCGGGGCGGGGCGAGGGGCGGGGCGG
GGCGAGGCGGAGAGGTGCGGCGGCAGCCAATCAGAGCGGCGCGCTCCGAAAGTTTCCTTTTATGGCGAGG
CGGCGGCGGCGGCGGCCCTATAAAAAGCGAAGCGCGCGGCGGGCGGGAGTCGCTGCGCGCTGCCTTCGCC
CCGTGCCCCGCTCCGCCGCCGCCTCGCGCCGCCCGCCCCGGCTCTGACTGACCGCGTTACTCCCACAGGT
GAGCGGGCGGGACGGCCCTTCTCCTCCGGGCTGTAATTAGCGCTTGGTTTAATGACGGCTTGTTTCTTTT
CTGTGGCTGCGTGAAAGCCTTGAGGGGCTCCGGGAGGGCCCTTTGTGCGGGGGGAGCGGCTCGGGGGGTG
CGTGCGTGTGTGTGTGCGTGGGGAGCGCCGCGTGCGGCTCCGCGCTGCCCGGCGGCTGTGAGCGCTGCGG
GCGCGGCGCGGGGCTTTGTGCGCTCCGCAGTGTGCGCGAGGGGAGCGCGGCCGGGGGCGGTGCCCCGCGG
TGCGGGGGGGGCTGCGAGGGGAACAAAGGCTGCGTGCGGGGTGTGTGCGTGGGGGGGTGAGCAGGGGGTG
TGGGCGCGTCGGTCGGGCTGCAACCCCCCCTGCACCCCCCTCCCCGAGTTGCTGAGCACGGCCCGGCTTC
GGGTGCGGGGCTCCGTACGGGGCGTGGCGCGGGGCTCGCCGTGCCGGGCGGGGGGTGGCGGCAGGTGGGG
GTGCCGGGCGGGGCGGGGCCGCCTCGGGCCGGGGAGGGCTCGGGGGAGGGGCGCGGCGGCCCCCGGAGCG
CCGGCGGCTGTCGAGGCGCGGCGAGCCGCAGCCATTGCCTTTTATGGTAATCGTGCGAGAGGGCGCAGGG
ACTTCCTTTGTCCCAAATCTGTGCGGAGCCGAAATCTGGGAGGCGCCGCCGCACCCCCTCTAGCGGGCGC
GGGGCGAAGCGGTGCGGCGCCGGCAGGAAGGAAATGGGCGGGGAGGGCCTTCGTGCGTCGCCGCGCCGCC
GTCCCCTTCTCCCTCTCCAGCCTCGGGGCTGTCCGCGGGGGGACGGCTGCCTTCGGGGGGGACGGGGCAG
GGCGGGGTTCGGCTTCTGGCGTGTGACCGGCGGCTCTAGAGCCTCTGCTAACCATGTTCATGCCTTCTTC
TTTTTCCTACAGCTCCTGGGCAACGTGCTGGTTATTGTGCTGTCTCATCATTTTGGCAAAGAATTGCATG
TCCACTCCAGACCCACCCCTGGGCGGAACTCCTCGGCCAGGTCCTTCCCCGGGCCCTGGCCCTTCCCCTG
GAGCCATGCTGGGCCCTAGCCCGGGTCCCTCGCCGGGCTCCGCCCACAGCATGATGGGGCCCAGCCCAGG
GCCGCCCTCAGCAGGACACCCCATCCCCACCCAGGGGCCTGGAGGGTACCCTCAGGACAACATGCACCAG
ATGCACAAGCCCATGGAGTCCATGCATGAGAAGGGCATGTCGGACGACCCGCGCTACAACCAGATGAAAG
GAATGGGGATGCGGTCAGGGGGCCATGCTGGGATGGGGCCCCCGCCCAGCCCCATGGACCAGCACTCCCA
AGGTTACCCCTCGCCCCTGGGTGGCTCTGAGCATGCCTCTAGTCCAGTTCCAGCCAGTGGCCCGTCTTCG
GGGCCCCAGATGTCTTCCGGGCCAGGAGGTGCCCCGCTGGATGGTGCTGACCCCCAGGCCTTGGGGCAGC
AGAACCGGGGCCCAACCCCATTTAACCAGAACCAGCTGCACCAGCTCAGAGCTCAGATCATGGCCTACAA
GATGCTGGCCAGGGGGCAGCCCCTCCCCGACCACCTGCAGATGGCGGTGCAGGGCAAGCGGCCGATGCCC
GGGATGCAGCAGCAGATGCCAACGCTACCTCCACCCTCGGTGTCCGCAACAGGACCCGGCCCTGGCCCTG
GCCCTGGCCCCGGCCCGGGTCCCGGCCCGGCACCTCCAAATTACAGCAGGCCTCATGGTATGGGAGGGCC
CAACATGCCTCCCCCAGGACCCTCGGGCGTGCCCCCCGGGATGCCAGGCCAGCCTCCTGGAGGGCCTCCC
AAGCCCTGGCCTGAAGGACCCATGGCGAATGCTGCTGCCCCCACGAGCACCCCTCAGAAGCTGATTCCCC
CGCAGCCAACGGGCCGCCCTTCCCCCGCGCCCCCTGCCGTCCCACCCGCCGCCTCGCCCGTGATGCCACC
GCAGACCCAGTCCCCCGGGCAGCCGGCCCAGCCCGCGCCCATGGTGCCACTGCACCAGAAGCAGAGCCGC
ATCACCCCCATCCAGAAGCCGCGGGGCCTCGACCCTGTGGAGATCCTGCAGGAGCGCGAGTACAGGCTGC
AGGCTCGCATCGCACACCGAATTCAGGAACTTGAAAACCTTCCCGGGTCCCTGGCCGGGGATTTGCGAAC
CAAAGCGACCATTGAGCTCAAGGCCCTCAGGCTGCTGAACTTCCAGAGGCAGCTGCGCCAGGAGGTGGTG
GTGTGCATGCGGAGGGACACAGCGCTGGAGACAGCCCTCAATGCTAAGGCCTACAAGCGCAGCAAGCGCC
AGTCCCTGCGCGAGGCCCGCATCACTGAGAAGCTGGAGAAGCAGCAGAAGATCGAGCAGGAGCGCAAGCG
CCGGCAGAAGCACCAGGAATACCTCAATAGCATTCTCCAGCATGCCAAGGATTTCAAGGAATATCACAGA
TCCGTCACAGGCAAAATCCAGAAGCTGACCAAGGCAGTGGCCACGTACCATGCCAACACGGAGCGGGAGC
AGAAGAAAGAGAACGAGCGGATCGAGAAGGAGCGCATGCGGAGGCTCATGGCTGAAGATGAGGAGGGGTA
CCGCAAGCTCATCGACCAGAAGAAGGACAAGCGCCTGGCCTACCTCTTGCAGCAGACAGACGAGTACGTG
GCTAACCTCACGGAGCTGGTGCGGCAGCACAAGGCTGCCCAGGTCGCCAAGGAGAAAAAGAAGAAAAAGA
AAAAGAAGAAGGCAGAAAATGCAGAAGGACAGACGCCTGCCATTGGGCCGGATGGCGAGCCTCTGGACGA
GACCAGCCAGATGAGCGACCTCCCGGTGAAGGTGATCCACGTGGAGAGTGGGAAGATCCTCACAGGCACA
GATGCCCCCAAAGCCGGGCAGCTGGAGGCCTGGCTCGAGATGAACCCGGGGTATGAAGTAGCTCCGAGGT
CTGATAGTGAAGAAAGTGGCTCAGAAGAAGAGGAAGAGGAGGAGGAGGAAGAGCAGCCGCAGGCAGCACA
GCCTCCCACCCTGCCCGTGGAGGAGAAGAAGAAGATTCCAGATCCAGACAGCGATGACGTCTCTGAGGTG
GACGCGCGGCACATCATTGAGAATGCCAAGCAAGATGTCGATGATGAATATGGCGTGTCCCAGGCCCTTG
CACGTGGCCTGCAGTCCTACTATGCCGTGGCCCATGCTGTCACTGAGAGAGTGGACAAGCAGTCAGCGCT
TATGGTCAATGGTGTCCTCAAACAGTACCAGATCAAAGGTTTGGAGTGGCTGGTGTCCCTGTACAACAAC
AACCTGAACGGCATCCTGGCCGACGAGATGGGCCTGGGGAAGACCATCCAGACCATCGCGCTCATCACGT
ACCTCATGGAGCACAAACGCATCAATGGGCCCTTCCTCATCATCGTGCCTCTCTCAACGCTGTCCAACTG
GGCGTACGAGTTTGACAAGTGGGCCCCCTCCGTGGTGAAGGTGTCTTACAAGGGATCCCCAGCAGCAAGA
CGGGCCTTTGTCCCCCAGCTCCGGAGTGGGAAGTTCAACGTCTTGCTGACGACGTACGAGTACATCATCA
AAGACAAGCACATCCTCGCCAAGATCCGTTGGAAGTACATGATTGTGGACGAAGGTCACCGCATGAAGAA
CCACCACTGCAAGCTGACGCAGGTGCTCAACACGCACTATGTGGCACCCCGCCGCCTGCTGCTGACGGGC
ACACCGCTGCAGAACAAGCTTCCCGAGCTCTGGGCGCTGCTCAACTTCCTGCTGCCCACCATCTTCAAGA
GCTGCAGCACCTTCGAGCAGTGGTTTAACGCACCCTTTGCCATGACCGGGGAAAAGGTGGACCTGAATGA
GGAGGAAACCATTCTCATCATCCGGCGTCTCCACAAAGTGCTGCGGCCCTTCTTGCTCCGACGACTCAAG
AAGGAAGTCGAGGCCCAGTTGCCCGAAAAGGTGGAGTACGTCATCAAGTGCGACATGTCTGCGCTGCAGC
GAGTGCTCTACCGCCACATGCAGGCCAAGGGCGTGCTGCTGACTGATGGCTCCGAGAAGGACAAGAAGGG
CAAAGGCGGCACCAAGACCCTGATGAACACCATCATGCAGCTGCGGAAGATCTGCAACCACCCCTACATG
TTCCAGCACATCGAGGAGTCCTTTTCCGAGCACTTGGGGTTCACTGGCGGCATTGTCCAAGGGCTGGACC
TGTACCGAGCCTCGGGTAAATTTGAGCTTCTTGATAGAATTCTTCCCAAACTCCGAGCAACCAACCACAA
AGTGCTGCTGTTCTGCCAAATGACCTCCCTCATGACCATCATGGAAGATTACTTTGCGTATCGCGGCTTT
AAATACCTCAGGCTTGATGGAACCACGAAGGCGGAGGACCGGGGCATGCTGCTGAAAACCTTCAACGAGC
CCGGCTCTGAGTACTTCATCTTCCTGCTCAGCACCCGGGCTGGGGGGCTCGGCCTGAACCTCCAGTCGGC
AGACACTGTGATCATTTTTGACAGCGACTGGAATCCTCACCAGGACCTGCAAGCGCAGGACCGAGCCCAC
CGCATCGGGCAGCAGAACGAGGTGCGTGTGCTCCGCCTCTGCACCGTCAACAGCGTGGAGGAGAAGATCC
TAGCTGCAGCCAAGTACAAGCTCAACGTGGACCAGAAGGTGATCCAGGCCGGCATGTTCGACCAGAAGTC
CTCAAGCCATGAGCGGCGCGCCTTCCTGCAGGCCATCCTGGAGCACGAGGAGCAGGATGAGGAGGAAGAC
AAGGTGCCCGACGACGAGACCGTCAACCAGATGATCGCCCGGCACGAGGAGGAGTTTGATCTGTTCATGC
GCATGGACCTGGACCGCAGGCGCGAGGAGGCCCGCAACCCCAAGCGGAAGCCGCGCCTCATGGAGGAGGA
CGAGCTCCCCTCGTGGATCATCAAGGACGACGCGGAGGTGGAGCGGCTGACCTGTGAGGAGGAGGAGGAG
AAGATGTTCGGCCGTGGCTCCCGCCACCGCAAGGAGGTGGACTACAGCGACTCACTGACGGAGAAGCAGT
GGCTCAAGGCCATCGAGGAGGGCACGCTGGAGGAGATCGAAGAGGAGGTCCGGCAGAAGAAATCATCACG
GAAGCGCAAGCGAGACAGCGACGCCGGCTCCTCCACCCCGACCACCAGCACCCGCAGCCGCGACAAGGAC
GACGAGAGCAAGAAGCAGAAGAAGCGCGGGCGGCCGCCTGCCGAGAAACTCTCCCCTAACCCACCCAACC
TCACCAAGAAGATGAAGAAGATTGTGGATGCCGTGATCAAGTACAAGGACAGCAGCAGTGGACGTCAGCT
CAGCGAGGTCTTCATCCAGCTGCCCTCGCGAAAGGAGCTGCCCGAGTACTACGAGCTCATCCGCAAGCCC
GTGGACTTCAAGAAGATAAAGGAGCGCATTCGCAACCACAAGTACCGCAGCCTCAACGACCTAGAGAAGG
ACGTCATGCTCCTGTGCCAGAACGCACAGACCTTCAACCTGGAGGGCTCCCTGATCTATGAAGACTCCAT
CGTCTTGCAGTCGGTCTTCACCAGCGTGCGGCAGAAAATCGAGAAGGAGGATGACAGTGAAGGCGAGGAG
AGTGAGGAGGAGGAAGAGGGCGAGGAGGAAGGCTCCGAATCCGAATCTCGGTCCGTCAAAGTGAAGATCA
AGCTTGGCCGGAAGGAGAAGGCACAGGACCAGCTGAAGGGCGGCCGGCGGCGGCCGAGCCGAGGGTCCCG
AGCCAAGCCGGTCGTGAGTGACGATGACAGTGAGGAGGAACAAGAGGAGGACCGCTCAGGAAGTGGCAGC
GAAGAAGACGACTACAAGGACGACGATGACAAATGAAATTCTGCAGTCGACGGTACCGCGGGCCCGGGAT
CCGCCCCTCTCCCTCCCCCCCCCCTAACGTTACTGGCCGAAGCCGCTTGGAATAAGGCCGGTGTGCGTTT
GTCTATATGTTATTTTCCACCATATTGCCGTCTTTTGGCAATGTGAGGGCCCGGAAACCTGGCCCTGTCT
TCTTGACGAGCATTCCTAGGGGTCTTTCCCCTCTCGCCAAAGGAATGCAAGGTCTGTTGAATGTCGTGAA
GGAAGCAGTTCCTCTGGAAGCTTCTTGAAGACAAACAACGTCTGTAGCGACCCTTTGCAGGCAGCGGAAC
CCCCCACCTGGCGACAGGTGCCTCTGCGGCCAAAAGCCACGTGTATAAGATACACCTGCAAAGGCGGCAC
AACCCCAGTGCCACGTTGTGAGTTGGATAGTTGTGGAAAGAGTCAAATGGCTCTCCTCAAGCGTATTCAA
CAAGGGGCTGAAGGATGCCCAGAAGGTACCCCATTGTATGGGATCTGATCTGGGGCCTCGGTACACATGC
TTTACATGTGTTTAGTCGAGGTTAAAAAAACGTCTAGGCCCCCCGAACCACGGGGACGTGGTTTTCCTTT
GAAAAACACGATGATAATATGGCCACAACCATGGTGAGCAAGGGCGAGGAGCTGTTCACCGGGGTGGTGC
CCATCCTGGTCGAGCTGGACGGCGACGTAAACGGCCACAAGTTCAGCGTGTCCGGCGAGGGCGAGGGCGA
TGCCACCTACGGCAAGCTGACCCTGAAGTTCATCTGCACCACCGGCAAGCTGCCCGTGCCCTGGCCCACC
CTCGTGACCACCCTGACCTACGGCGTGCAGTGCTTCAGCCGCTACCCCGACCACATGAAGCAGCACGACT
TCTTCAAGTCCGCCATGCCCGAAGGCTACGTCCAGGAGCGCACCATCTTCTTCAAGGACGACGGCAACTA
CAAGACCCGCGCCGAGGTGAAGTTCGAGGGCGACACCCTGGTGAACCGCATCGAGCTGAAGGGCATCGAC
TTCAAGGAGGACGGCAACATCCTGGGGCACAAGCTGGAGTACAACTACAACAGCCACAACGTCTATATCA
TGGCCGACAAGCAGAAGAACGGCATCAAGGTGAACTTCAAGATCCGCCACAACATCGAGGACGGCAGCGT
GCAGCTCGCCGACCACTACCAGCAGAACACCCCCATCGGCGACGGCCCCGTGCTGCTGCCCGACAACCAC
TACCTGAGCACCCAGTCCGCCCTGAGCAAAGACCCCAACGAGAAGCGCGATCACATGGTCCTGCTGGAGT
TCGTGACCGCCGCCGGGATCACTCTCGGCATGGACGAGCTGTACAAGTAAAGCGGCCGCAATTCACTCCT
CAGGTGCAGGCTGCCTATCAGAAGGTGGTGGCTGGTGTGGCCAATGCCCTGGCTCACAAATACCACTGAG
ATCTTTTTCCCTCTGCCAAAAATTATGGGGACATCATGAAGCCCCTTGAGCATCTGACTTCTGGCTAATA
AAGGAAATTTATTTTCATTGCAATAGTGTGTTGGAATTTTTTGTGTCTCTCACTCGGAAGGACATATGGG
AGGGCAAATCATTTAAAACATCAGAATGAGTATTTGGTTTAGAGTTTGGCAACATATGCCCATATGCTGG
CTGCCATGAACAAAGGTTGGCTATAAAGAGGTCATCAGTATATGAAACAGCCCCCTGCTGTCCATTCCTT
ATTCCATAGAAAAGCCTTGACTTGAGGTTAGATTTTTTTTATATTTTGTTTTGTGTTATTTTTTTCTTTA
ACATCCCTAAAATTTTCCTTACATGTTTTACTAGCCAGATTTTTCCTCCTCTCCTGACTACTCCCAGTCA
TAGCTGTCCCTCTTCTCTTATGGAGATCCCTCGACCTGCACCGTCGAGATAACTTCGTATAATGTATGCT
ATACGAAGTTATGCTAGCCAACAAGCTCGTCATCGCTTTGCAGAAGAGCAGAGAGGATATGCTCATCGTC
TAAAGAACTACCCATTTTATTATATATTAGTCACGATATCTATAACAAGAAAATATATATATAATAAGTT
ATCACGTAAGTAGAACATGAAATAACAATATAATTATCGTATGAGTTAAATCTTAAAAGTCACGTAAAAG
ATAATCATGCGTCATTTTGACTCACGCGGTCGTTATAGTTCAAAATCAGTGACACTTACCGCATTGACAA
GCACGCCTCACGGGAGCTCCAAGCGGCGACTGAGATGTCCTAAATGCACAGCGACGGATTCGCGCTATTT
AGAAAGAGAGAGCAATATTTCAAGAATGCATGCGTCAATTTTACGCAGACTATCTTTCTAGGGTTAAAAA
AGATTTGCGCTTTACTCGACCTAAACTTTAAACACGTCATAGAATCTTCGTTTGACAAAAACCACATTGT
GGCCAAGCTGTGTGACGCGACGCGCGCTAAAGAATGGCAAACCAAGTCGCGCGAGGTACCAGCTTTTGTT
CCCTTTAGTGAGGGTTAATTTCGAGCTTGGCGTAATCATGGTCATAGCTGTTTCCTGTGTGAAATTGTTA
TCCGCTCACAATTCCACACAACATACGAGCCGGAAGCATAAAGTGTAAAGCCTGGGGTGCCTAATGAGTG
AGCTAACTCACATTAATTGCGTTGCGCTCACTGCCCGCTTTCCAGTCGGGAAACCTGTCGTGCCAGCTGC
ATTAATGAATCGGCCAACGCGCGGGGAGAGGCGGTTTGCGTATTGGGCGCTCTTCCGCTTCCTCGCTCAC
TGACTCGCTGCGCTCGGTCGTTCGGCTGCGGCGAGCGGTATCAGCTCACTCAAAGGCGGTAATACGGTTA
TCCACAGAATCAGGGGATAACGCAGGAAAGAACATGTGAGCAAAAGGCCAGCAAAAGGCCAGGAACCGTA
AAAAGGCCGCGTTGCTGGCGTTTTTCCATAGGCTCCGCCCCCCTGACGAGCATCACAAAAATCGACGCTC
AAGTCAGAGGTGGCGAAACCCGACAGGACTATAAAGATACCAGGCGTTTCCCCCTGGAAGCTCCCTCGTG
CGCTCTCCTGTTCCGACCCTGCCGCTTACCGGATACCTGTCCGCCTTTCTCCCTTCGGGAAGCGTGGCGC
TTTCTCATAGCTCACGCTGTAGGTATCTCAGTTCGGTGTAGGTCGTTCGCTCCAAGCTGGGCTGTGTGCA
CGAACCCCCCGTTCAGCCCGACCGCTGCGCCTTATCCGGTAACTATCGTCTTGAGTCCAACCCGGTAAGA
CACGACTTATCGCCACTGGCAGCAGCCACTGGTAACAGGATTAGCAGAGCGAGGTATGTAGGCGGTGCTA
CAGAGTTCTTGAAGTGGTGGCCTAACTACGGCTACACTAGAAGAACAGTATTTGGTATCTGCGCTCTGCT
GAAGCCAGTTACCTTCGGAAAAAGAGTTGGTAGCTCTTGATCCGGCAAACAAACCACCGCTGGTAGCGGT
GGTTTTTTTGTTTGCAAGCAGCAGATTACGCGCAGAAAAAAAGGATCTCAAGAAGATCCTTTGATCTTTT
CTACGGGGTCTGACGCTCAGTGGAACGAAAACTCACGTTAAGGGATTTTGGTCATGAGATTATCAAAAAG
GATCTTCACCTAGATCCTTTTAAATTAAAAATGAAGTTTTAAATCAATCTAAAGTATATATGAGTAAACT
TGGTCTGACAGTTACCAATGCTTAATCAGTGAGGCACCTATCTCAGCGATCTGTCTATTTCGTTCATCCA
TAGTTGCCTGACTCCCCGTCGTGTAGATAACTACGATACGGGAGGGCTTACCATCTGGCCCCAGTGCTGC
AATGATACCGCGAGACCCACGCTCACCGGCTCCAGATTTATCAGCAATAAACCAGCCAGCCGGAAGGGCC
GAGCGCAGAAGTGGTCCTGCAACTTTATCCGCCTCCATCCAGTCTATTAATTGTTGCCGGGAAGCTAGAG
TAAGTAGTTCGCCAGTTAATAGTTTGCGCAACGTTGTTGCCATTGCTACAGGCATCGTGGTGTCACGCTC
GTCGTTTGGTATGGCTTCATTCAGCTCCGGTTCCCAACGATCAAGGCGAGTTACATGATCCCCCATGTTG
TGCAAAAAAGCGGTTAGCTCCTTCGGTCCTCCGATCGTTGTCAGAAGTAAGTTGGCCGCAGTGTTATCAC
TCATGGTTATGGCAGCACTGCATAATTCTCTTACTGTCATGCCATCCGTAAGATGCTTTTCTGTGACTGG
TGAGTACTCAACCAAGTCATTCTGAGAATAGTGTATGCGGCGACCGAGTTGCTCTTGCCCGGCGTCAATA
CGGGATAATACCGCGCCACATAGCAGAACTTTAAAAGTGCTCATCATTGGAAAACGTTCTTCGGGGCGAA
AACTCTCAAGGATCTTACCGCTGTTGAGATCCAGTTCGATGTAACCCACTCGTGCACCCAACTGATCTTC
AGCATCTTTTACTTTCACCAGCGTTTCTGGGTGAGCAAAAACAGGAAGGCAAAATGCCGCAAAAAAGGGA
ATAAGGGCGACACGGAAATGTTGAATACTCATACTCTTCCTTTTTCAATATTATTGAAGCATTTATCAGG
GTTATTGTCTCATGAGCGGATACATATTTGAATGTATTTAGAAAAATAAACAAATAGGGGTTCCGCGCAC
ATTTCCCCGAAAAGTGCCACCT
Features (pLannotate 1.2.2; 24 found; start..end, strand, type, name):
     28..456     -  rep_origin     f1 ori (sequence partly withheld): f1 bacteriophage origin of replication; arrow indicates direction of (+) strand synthesis
    461..618     -  CDS            lacZα (fragment): LacZα fragment of β-galactosidase; lacZ fragment
    621..639     +  promoter       T7 promoter: promoter for bacteriophage T7 RNA polymerase
   1112..1145    -  protein_bind   loxP: Cre-mediated recombination occurs in the 8-bp core sequence (GCATACAT). Cre recombinase
   1173..1552    +  enhancer       CMV enhancer: human cytomegalovirus immediate early enhancer
   1554..1831    +  promoter       chicken β-actin promoter: No description available
   1832..2848    +  intron         chimeric intron: chimera between introns from chicken β-actin and rabbit β-globin
   2904..7688    +  CDS            Smarca4: SMCA4_MOUSE - Also known as Baf190a, Brg1, Snf2b, Snf2l4. Experimental evidence at protein level: Swiss-Prot protein existence level 1. Involved in transcriptional activation and repression of select genes by chromatin remodeling (alteration of DNA-nucleosome topology). Component of SWI/SNF chromatin remodeling complexes that carry out key enzymatic activities, changing chromatin structure by altering DNA-histone contacts within a nucleosome in an ATP-dependent manner. Component of the CREST-BRG1 complex, a multiprotein complex that regulates promoter activation by orchestrating the calcium- d
   7749..7768    +  CDS            FLAG (fragment): FLAG® epitope tag, followed by an enterokinase cleavage site
   7773..7808    +  misc_feature   MCS (fragment): multiple cloning site
   7810..8396    +  misc_feature   IRES2: internal ribosome entry site (IRES) of the encephalomyocarditis virus (EMCV)
   8397..9116    +  CDS            EGFP: the original enhanced GFP (Yang et al., 1996) mammalian codon-optimized
   9125..9202    +  CDS            HBB (fragment): HBB_PONPY - Experimental evidence at transcript level: Swiss-Prot protein existence level 2. Involved in oxygen transport from the lung to the various peripheral tissues. From Pongo pygmaeus (Bornean orangutan).
   9273..9328    +  polyA_signal   β-globin poly(A) signal: rabbit β-globin polyadenylation signal (Gil and Proudfoot, 1987)
   9675..9708    -  protein_bind   loxP: Cre-mediated recombination occurs in the 8-bp core sequence (GCATACAT). Cre recombinase
  10110..10241   +  CDS            FP (fragment): FP25_NPVAC - Experimental evidence at protein level: Swiss-Prot protein existence level 1. From Autographa californica nuclear polyhedrosis virus (AcMNPV).
  10258..10276   -  promoter       T3 promoter: promoter for bacteriophage T3 RNA polymerase
  10319..10341   -  protein_bind   lac operator (fragment): The lac repressor binds to the lac operator to inhibit transcription in E. coli. This inhibition can be relieved by adding lactose or isopropyl-β-D-thiogalactopyranoside (IPTG). lac repressor encoded by lacI
  10345..10375   -  promoter       lac promoter: promoter for the E. coli lac operon
  10390..10411   -  protein_bind   CAP binding site: CAP binding activates transcription in the presence of cAMP. E. coli catabolite activator protein
  10424..10516   -  CDS            lacI (fragment): lac repressor; lacI; The lac repressor binds to the lac operator to inhibit transcription in E. coli. This inhibition can be relieved by adding lactose or isopropyl-β-D-thiogalactopyranoside (IPTG).
  10699..11287   -  rep_origin     ori: high-copy-number ColE1/pMB1/pBR322/pUC origin of replication
  11458..12318   -  CDS            AmpR: β-lactamase; bla; confers resistance to ampicillin, carbenicillin, and related antibiotics
  12319..12423   -  promoter       AmpR promoter: bla
