[The description below was written by a language model from this plasmid's Addgene catalogue record and pLannotate feature annotations shown in this document.]
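Description:
pPB CAG SMARCA4-IRES-EGFP is a piggyBac transposon plasmid of about 12.45 kb for mammalian expression of wild-type human SMARCA4 (BRG1), the ATPase subunit of SWI/SNF chromatin remodeling complexes, together with an EGFP reporter. It is maintained in E. coli through a high-copy ColE1/pUC-type origin and selected with ampicillin via the β-lactamase gene. The bacterial backbone also carries an f1 origin, lacZα and lac promoter/operator remnants, and flanking T7 and T3 promoters typical of a pBluescript-like cloning vector.

The expression unit is driven by the CAG promoter, annotated as its three parts: CMV enhancer, chicken β-actin promoter and a chimeric β-actin/β-globin intron. Downstream lies the SMARCA4 coding sequence with a C-terminal FLAG tag, then an EMCV IRES and EGFP, so that a single transcript yields both the tagged remodeler and a fluorescent marker for identifying expressing cells. A rabbit β-globin polyadenylation signal terminates the transcript. The automated annotation matched the open reading frame to the mouse Smarca4 protein, but the catalogue lists the insert as human; this probably reflects the close similarity of the orthologues.

Two loxP sites in the same orientation flank the whole CAG-to-poly(A) cassette, which would in principle allow Cre-mediated excision. The piggyBac terminal repeats are not annotated in either feature table, though a baculovirus FP25 fragment, which may derive from the transposon-flanking region, sits near one end. When supplied with piggyBac transposase, the cassette would integrate into the genome for stable expression. The associated publication concerns modeling medulloblastoma in vivo and in human cerebellar organoids. The depositor and sequencing-derived records agree closely in layout.
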