Addgene plasmid #153948: pPB CAG SMARCA4-IRES-EGFP
Purpose: piggyBac transposon vector with CAG promoter expressing wild-type SMARCA4 (FLAG-tagged) and EGFP
Depositing lab: Luca Tiberi. Depositing organization: Universita degli Studi di Trento. Publication: Modeling medulloblastoma in vivo and with human cerebellar organoids. Ballabio C, Anderle M, Gianesello M, Lago C, Miele E, Cardano M, Aiello G, Piazza S, Caron D, Gianno F, Ciolfi A, Pedace L, Mastronuzzi A, Tartaglia M, Locatelli F, Ferretti E, Giangaspero F, Tiberi L. Nat Commun. 2020 Jan 29;11(1):583. doi: 10.1038/s41467-019-13989-3. PubMed 31996670.
Backbone
  Vector backbone: PiggyBac transposon
  Backbone size w/o insert (bp): 7582
  Vector type: Mammalian Expression
Growth in bacteria
  Bacterial resistance: Ampicillin, 100 μg/mL
  Growth temperature: 37°C
  Growth strain: NEB Stable
  Copy number: High Copy
Gene/Insert
  Gene/Insert name: SMARCA4
  Species: H. sapiens (human)
  Insert size (bp): 4869
  Entrez Gene: SMARCA4 (a.k.a. BAF190, BAF190A, BRG1, CSS4, MRD16, OTSC12, RTPS2, SNF2, SNF2-beta, SNF2L4, SNF2LB, SWI2, hSNF2b)
  Promoter: CAG
  Tag / fusion protein: FLAG (C terminal on insert)
  Cloning method: Gibson Cloning
Terms and licenses: Academic/Nonprofit Terms; Industry Terms: Not Available to Industry
How to cite: pPB CAG SMARCA4-IRES-EGFP was a gift from Luca Tiberi (Addgene plasmid # 153948 ; http://n2t.net/addgene:153948 ; RRID:Addgene_153948)
